Addgene plasmid #219942: MOBE2
Purpose: Mammalian expression of MOBE2 protein (apt-CBE-3'end_PT2A_apt-ABE8.20)
Depositing lab: Alexis Komor. Depositing organization: University of California, San Diego (UCSD). Publication: Development of multiplexed orthogonal base editor (MOBE) systems. Cowan QT, Gu S, Gu W, Ranzau BL, Simonson TS, Komor AC. Nat Biotechnol. 2024 May 21. doi: 10.1038/s41587-024-02240-0. PubMed 38773305.
Backbone
  Vector backbone: pCMV
  Vector type: Mammalian Expression, CRISPR
Growth in bacteria
  Bacterial resistance: Ampicillin, 100 μg/mL
  Growth temperature: 37°C
  Growth strain: DH5alpha
  Copy number: High Copy
Gene/Insert
  Gene/Insert name: apt-CBE-3'end_PT2A_apt-ABE8.20 (alt name: MCP_32-aa_evo-rA1_2xUGI_PT2A_TadA8.20_32-aa_Com)
  Species: H. sapiens (human), Synthetic
  Promoter: CMV
  Cloning method: Other
Terms and licenses: Academic/Nonprofit Terms; Industry Terms: Not Available to Industry
Depositor comments: QTC282
How to cite: MOBE2 was a gift from Alexis Komor (Addgene plasmid # 219942 ; http://n2t.net/addgene:219942 ; RRID:Addgene_219942)
