[The description below was written by a language model from this plasmid's Addgene catalogue record and pLannotate feature annotations shown in this document.]
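Description:
MOBE2 is a 6,285 nt mammalian expression plasmid on a pCMV backbone that supplies the deaminase components of a multiplexed orthogonal base editor (MOBE) system. It is propagated in E. coli at high copy from a ColE1/pUC-type origin and selected with ampicillin through the β-lactamase (AmpR) gene. No mammalian selection marker is annotated. Only short remnants of an SV40 promoter, a multiple cloning site, lac regulatory elements, lacI and the pBR322 bom region appear in the backbone.

The payload is a single open reading frame driven by the CMV immediate-early enhancer and promoter and terminated by the bovine growth hormone polyadenylation signal. A T7 promoter lies just upstream of the coding region. According to the record, the frame encodes two aptamer-recruited effector proteins separated by a P2A/T2A-type self-cleaving peptide ("PT2A"), so one transcript yields two separate polypeptides. The first is the cytosine base editor module: MS2 coat protein (MCP) joined by a 32-amino-acid linker to an evolved rat APOBEC1 cytidine deaminase. This is followed by two copies of uracil glycosylase inhibitor (UGI), which blocks excision of the uracil intermediate; the feature table annotates only one UGI copy. The second is the adenine base editor module, the TadA8.20 deaminase (annotated by similarity as TadA*7.10), linked by a 32-amino-acid spacer to the phage Mu Com protein.

MCP and Com are RNA-binding proteins that recognise different RNA hairpin aptamers. Guide RNAs carrying one aptamer or the other can therefore presumably direct each deaminase to its own target site, allowing C-to-T and A-to-G edits at different loci in the same cell. No Cas9 or guide RNA is annotated on this plasmid, so these would have to be provided separately.
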