Features (pLannotate 1.2.2; 19 found; start..end, strand, type, name):
      1..380     +  enhancer       CMV enhancer: human cytomegalovirus immediate early enhancer
    381..584     +  promoter       CMV promoter: human cytomegalovirus (CMV) immediate early promoter
    626..644     +  promoter       T7 promoter: promoter for bacteriophage T7 RNA polymerase
    658..1047    +  CDS            CAPSD_BPMS2: Experimental evidence at protein level: Swiss-Prot protein existence level 1. Acts as a translational repressor of viral replicase synthesis late in infection. This latter function is the result of capsid protein interaction with an RNA hairpin which contains the replicase ribosome-binding site. From Escherichia phage MS2 (Bacteriophage MS2).
   1150..1830    +  CDS            Apobec1: ABEC1_RAT - Experimental evidence at protein level: Swiss-Prot protein existence level 1. Catalytic component of the apolipoprotein B mRNA editing enzyme complex which is responsible for the postranscriptional editing of a CAA codon for Gln to a UAA codon for stop in the APOB mRNA. May also play a role in the epigenetic regulation of gene expression by participating in DNA demethylation. From Rattus norvegicus (Rat).
   2206..2454    +  CDS            UGI: UNGI_BPPB2 - Experimental evidence at protein level: Swiss-Prot protein existence level 1. This protein binds specifically and reversibly to the host uracil-DNA glycosylase, preventing removal of uracil residues from PBS2 DNA by the host uracil-excision repair system. From Bacillus phage PBS2 (Bacteriophage PBS2).
   2716..3204    +  CDS            TadA*(7.10): DNA adenosine deaminase evolved from the E. coli tRNA adenosine deaminase TadA (Gaudelli et al., 2017)
   3301..3483    +  CDS            com: COM_BPMU - Experimental evidence at protein level: Swiss-Prot protein existence level 1. Trans-acting positive regulator required for mom mRNA translation. Binds the com-mom mRNA 5' and destabilizes a translation inhibition stem to expose mom translation start signals. From Escherichia phage Mu (Bacteriophage Mu).
   3595..3706    +  polyA_signal   bGH poly(A) signal: bovine growth hormone polyadenylation signal
   3823..3844    +  promoter       SV40 promoter (fragment): SV40 enhancer and early promoter
   3849..3865    +  misc_feature   MCS (fragment): pBluescript multiple cloning site
   3914..3930    -  protein_bind   lac operator: The lac repressor binds to the lac operator to inhibit transcription in E. coli. This inhibition can be relieved by adding lactose or isopropyl-β-D-thiogalactopyranoside (IPTG). lac repressor encoded by lacI
   3938..3968    -  promoter       lac promoter: promoter for the E. coli lac operon
   3983..4004    -  protein_bind   CAP binding site: CAP binding activates transcription in the presence of cAMP. E. coli catabolite activator protein
   4017..4109    -  CDS            lacI (fragment): lac repressor; lacI; The lac repressor binds to the lac operator to inhibit transcription in E. coli. This inhibition can be relieved by adding lactose or isopropyl-β-D-thiogalactopyranoside (IPTG).
   4292..4880    -  rep_origin     ori: high-copy-number ColE1/pMB1/pBR322/pUC origin of replication
   5051..5911    -  CDS            AmpR: β-lactamase; bla; confers resistance to ampicillin, carbenicillin, and related antibiotics
   5912..6016    -  promoter       AmpR promoter: bla
   6087..6131    -  misc_feature   bom (fragment): basis of mobility region from pBR322
>Addgene plasmid #219942 | MOBE2 | addgene full sequence | sequence record 460115 | Addgene NGS Result
GACATTGATTATTGACTAGTTATTAATAGTAATCAATTACGGGGTCATTAGTTCATAGCCCATATATGGA
GTTCCGCGTTACATAACTTACGGTAAATGGCCCGCCTGGCTGACCGCCCAACGACCCCCGCCCATTGACG
TCAATAATGACGTATGTTCCCATAGTAACGCCAATAGGGACTTTCCATTGACGTCAATGGGTGGAGTATT
TACGGTAAACTGCCCACTTGGCAGTACATCAAGTGTATCATATGCCAAGTACGCCCCCTATTGACGTCAA
TGACGGTAAATGGCCCGCCTGGCATTATGCCCAGTACATGACCTTATGGGACTTTCCTACTTGGCAGTAC
ATCTACGTATTAGTCATCGCTATTACCATGGTGATGCGGTTTTGGCAGTACATCAATGGGCGTGGATAGC
GGTTTGACTCACGGGGATTTCCAAGTCTCCACCCCATTGACGTCAATGGGAGTTTGTTTTGGCACCAAAA
TCAACGGGACTTTCCAAAATGTCGTAACAACTCCGCCCCATTGACGCAAATGGGCGGTAGGCGTGTACGG
TGGGAGGTCTATATAAGCAGAGCTGGTTTAGTGAACCGTCAGATCCGCTAGAGATCCGCGGCCGCTAATA
CGACTCACTATAGGGAGAGCCGCCACCATGGCAAGTAACTTCACTCAATTTGTGCTTGTAGACAACGGAG
GTACCGGAGATGTAACAGTAGCACCCAGTAATTTCGCAAACGGCGTGGCGGAATGGATTAGTTCAAATTC
AAGATCTCAGGCCTATAAGGTCACTTGCTCCGTCAGGCAGTCTAGTGCCCAAAAGCGCAAATACACGATT
AAAGTAGAGGTACCGAAGGTCGCTACGCAAACTGTTGGGGGAGTTGAACTTCCAGTGGCTGCTTGGCGCT
CATACCTGAACATGGAACTGACTATCCCCATATTCGCTACTAACTCCGATTGTGAACTCATAGTAAAAGC
TATGCAGGGATTGCTCAAGGATGGCAACCCCATTCCAAGTGCCATAGCAGCGAACTCCGGGATATATTCT
TCTGGAGGATCTAGCGGAGGATCCTCTGGCAGCGAGACACCAGGAACAAGCGAGTCAGCAACACCAGAGA
GCAGTGGCGGCAGCAGCGGCGGCAGCAGTTCAAAGACTGGGCCTGTCGCCGTCGATCCAACCCTGCGCCG
CCGGATTGAACCTCACGAGTTTGAAGTGTTCTTTGACCCCCGGGAGCTGAGAAAGGAGACATGCCTGCTG
TACGAGATCAACTGGGGAGGCAGGCACTCCATCTGGAGGCACACCTCTCAGAACACAAATAAGCACGTGG
AGGTGAACTTCATCGAGAAGTTTACCACAGAGCGGTACTTCTGCCCCAATACCAGATGTAGCATCACATG
GTTTCTGAGCTGGTCCCCTTGCGGAGAGTGTAGCAGGGCCATCACCGAGTTCCTGTCCAGATATCCAAAT
GTGACACTGTTTATCTACATCGCCAGGCTGTATCACCTGGCAAACCCAAGGAATAGGCAGGGCCTGCGCG
ATCTGATCAGCTCCGGCGTGACCATCCAGATCATGACAGAGCAGGAGTCCGGCTACTGCTGGCACAACTT
CGTGAATTATTCTCCTAGCAACGAGTCCCACTGGCCTAGGTACCCACACCTGTGGGTGCGCCTGTACGTG
CTGGAGCTGTATTGCATCATCCTGGGCCTGCCCCCTTGTCTGAATATCCTGCGGAGAAAGCAGAGCCAGC
TGACCTCCTTTACAATCGCCCTGCAGTCTTGTCACTATCAGAGGCTGCCACCCCACATCCTGTGGGCCAC
AGGCCTGAAGTCTGGCGGATCTAGCGGAGGATCCTCTGGCAGCGAGACACCAGGAACAAGCGAGTCAGCA
ACACCAGAGAGCAGTGGCGGCAGCAGCGGCGGCAGCACTAATCTGAGCGACATCATTGAGAAGGAGACTG
GGAAACAGCTGGTCATTCAGGAGTCCATCCTGATGCTGCCTGAGGAGGTGGAGGAAGTGATCGGCAACAA
GCCAGAGTCTGACATCCTGGTGCACACCGCCTACGACGAGTCCACAGATGAGAATGTGATGCTGCTGACC
TCTGACGCCCCCGAGTATAAGCCTTGGGCCCTGGTCATCCAGGATTCTAACGGCGAGAATAAGATCAAGA
TGCTGAGCGGAGGATCCGGAGGATCTGGAGGCAGCACCAACCTGTCTGACATCATCGAGAAGGAGACAGG
CAAGCAGCTGGTCATCCAGGAGAGCATCCTGATGCTGCCCGAAGAAGTCGAAGAAGTGATCGGAAACAAG
CCTGAGAGCGATATCCTGGTCCATACCGCCTACGACGAGAGTACCGACGAAAATGTGATGCTGCTGACAT
CCGACGCCCCAGAGTATAAGCCCTGGGCTCTGGTCATCCAGGATTCCAACGGAGAGAACAAAATCAAAAT
GCTGTCTGGCGGCTCAAAAAGAACCGCCGACGGCAGCGAATTCGAGCCCAAGAAGAAGAGGAAAGTCGGA
AGCGGAGCTACTAACTTCAGCCTGCTGAAGCAGGCTGGAGACGTGGAGGAGAACCCTGGACCTGGCAGTG
GTGAGGGCAGAGGAAGTCTGCTAACATGCGGTGACGTCGAGGAGAATCCTGGCCCAATGAAACGGACAGC
CGACGGAAGCGAGTTCGAGTCACCAAAGAAGAAGCGGAAAGTCAGCTCTGAGGTGGAGTTTTCCCATGAG
TACTGGATGAGACACGCATTGACTCTCGCAAAGAGGGCTCGAGATGAACGCGAGGTGCCCGTGGGGGCAG
TACTCGTGCTCAACAATCGCGTAATCGGCGAAGGTTGGAATAGGGCAATCGGACTCCACGACCCCACTGC
ACATGCGGAAATCATGGCCCTTCGACAGGGAGGGCTTGTGATGCAGAATTATCGACTTTATGATGCGACG
CTGTACTCGACGTTTGAACCTTGCGTAATGTGCGCGGGAGCTATGATTCACTCCCGCATTGGACGAGTTG
TATTCGGTGTTCGCAACGCCAAGACGGGTGCCGCAGGTTCACTGATGGACGTGCTGCATCATCCAGGCAT
GAACCACCGGGTAGAAATCACAGAAGGCATATTGGCGGACGAATGTGCGGCGCTGTTGTGTCGTTTTTTT
CGCATGCCCAGGCGGGTCTTTAACGCCCAGAAAAAAGCACAATCCTCTACTGACTCTGGTGGTTCTTCTG
GTGGTTCTAGCGGCAGCGAGACTCCCGGGACCTCAGAGTCCGCCACACCCGAAAGTTCTGGTGGTTCTTC
TGGTGGTTCTAAAAGCATCAGATGCAAGAACTGCAACAAGCTGCTGTTCAAGGCCGACAGCTTCGACCAC
ATCGAGATCCGGTGTCCTAGATGTAAAAGACACATCATCATGCTGAACGCCTGCGAGCACCCCACCGAGA
AGCACTGCGGCAAGCGGGAAAAGATCACCCACAGCGACGAGACAGTGCGGTACGGTTCAAAAAGAACTGC
CGACGGCTCTGAGTTTGAACCCAAGAAGAAAAGGAAAGTCTAACCGGTCATCATCACCATCACCATTGAG
TTTAAACCCGCTGATCAGCCTCGACTGTGCCTTCTAGTTGCCAGCCATCTGTTGTTTGCCCCTCCCCCGT
GCCTTCCTTGACCCTGGAAGGTGCCACTCCCACTGTCCTTTCCTAATAAAATGAGGAAATTGCATCGCAT
TGTCTGAGTAGGTGTCATTCTATTCTGGGGGGTGGGGTGAGGCAGGACAGCAAGGGGGAGGATTGGGAAG
ACAATAGCAGGCATGCTGGGGATGCGGTGGGCTCTATGGCTTCTGAGGCGGAAAGAACCAGCTGGGGCTC
GATACCGTCGACCTCTAGCTAGAGCTTGGCGTAATCATGGTCATAGCTGTTTCCTGTGTGAAATTGTTAT
CCGCTCACAATTCCACACAACATACGAGCCGGAAGCATAAAGTGTAAAGCCTAGGATGCCTAATGAGTGA
GCTAACTCACATTAATTGCGTTGCGCTCACTGCCCGCTTTCCAGTCGGGAAACCTGTCGTGCCAGCTGCA
TTAATGAATCGGCCAACGCGCGGGAAAAGGCGGTTTGCGTATTGGGCGCTCTTCCGCTTCCTCGCTCACT
GACTCGCTGCGCTCGGTCGTTCGGCTGCGGCGAGCGGTATCAGCTCACTCAAAGGCGGTAATACGGTTAT
CCACAGAATCAGGGGATAACGCAGGAAAGAACATGTGAGCAAAAGGCCAGCAAAAGGCCAGGAACCGTAA
AAAGGCCGCGTTGCTGGCGTTTTTCCATAGGCTCCGCCCCCCTGACGAGCATCACAAAAATCGACGCTCA
AGTCAGAGGTGGCGAAACCCGACAGGACTATAAAGATACCAGGCGTTTCCCCCTGGAAGCTCCCTCGTGC
GCTCTCCTGTTCCGACCCTGCCGCTTACCGGATACCTGTCCGCCTTTCTCCCTTCGGGAAGCGTGGCGCT
TTCTCATAGCTCACGCTGTAGGTATCTCAGTTCGGTGTAGGTCGTTCGCTCCAAGCTGGGCTGTGTGCAC
GAACCCCCCGTTCAGCCCGACCGCTGCGCCTTATCCGGTAACTATCGTCTTGAGTCCAACCCGGTAAGAC
ACGACTTATCGCCACTGGCAGCAGCCACTGGTAACAGGATTAGCAGAGCGAGGTATGTAGGCGGTGCTAC
AGAGTTCTTGAAGTGGTGGCCTAACTACGGCTACACTAGAAGAACAGTATTTGGTATCTGCGCTCTGCTG
AAGCCAGTTACCTTCGGAAAAAGAGTTGGTAGCTCTTGATCCGGCAAACAAACCACCGCTGGTAGCGGTG
GTTTTTTTGTTTGCAAGCAGCAGATTACGCGCAGAAAAAAAGGATCTCAAGAAGATCCTTTGATCTTTTC
TACGGGGTCTGACACTCAGTGGAACGAAAACTCACGTTAAGGGATTTTGGTCATGAGATTATCAAAAAGG
ATCTTCACCTAGATCCTTTTAAATTAAAAATGAAGTTTTAAATCAATCTAAAGTATATATGAGTAAACTT
GGTCTGACAGTTACCAATGCTTAATCAGTGAGGCACCTATCTCAGCGATCTGTCTATTTCGTTCATCCAT
AGTTGCCTGACTCCCCGTCGTGTAGATAACTACGATACGGGAGGGCTTACCATCTGGCCCCAGTGCTGCA
ATGATACCGCGAGACCCACGCTCACCGGCTCCAGATTTATCAGCAATAAACCAGCCAGCCGGAAGGGCCG
AGCGCAGAAGTGGTCCTGCAACTTTATCCGCCTCCATCCAGTCTATTAATTGTTGCCGGGAAGCTAGAGT
AAGTAGTTCGCCAGTTAATAGTTTGCGCAACGTTGTTGCCATTGCTACAGGCATCGTGGTGTCACGCTCG
TCGTTTGGTATGGCTTCATTCAGCTCCGGTTCCCAACGATCAAGGCGAGTTACATGATCCCCCATGTTGT
GCAAAAAAGCGGTTAGCTCCTTCGGTCCTCCGATCGTTGTCAGAAGTAAGTTGGCCGCAGTGTTATCACT
CATGGTTATGGCAGCACTGCATAATTCTCTTACTGTCATGCCATCCGTAAGATGCTTTTCTGTGACTGGT
GAGTACTCAACCAAGTCATTCTGAGAATAGTGTATGCGGCGACCGAGTTGCTCTTGCCCGGCGTCAATAC
GGGATAATACCGCGCCACATAGCAGAACTTTAAAAGTGCTCATCATTGGAAAACGTTCTTCGGGGCGAAA
ACTCTCAAGGATCTTACCGCTGTTGAGATCCAGTTCGATGTAACCCACTCGTGCACCCAACTGATCTTCA
GCATCTTTTACTTTCACCAGCGTTTCTGGGTGAGCAAAAACAGGAAGGCAAAATGCCGCAAAAAAGGGAA
TAAGGGCGACACGGAAATGTTGAATACTCATACTCTTCCTTTTTCAATATTATTGAAGCATTTATCAGGG
TTATTGTCTCATGAGCGGATACATATTTGAATGTATTTAGAAAAATAAACAAATAGGGGTTCCGCGCACA
TTTCCCCGAAAAGTGCCACCTGACGTCGACGGATCGGGAGATCGATCTCCCGATCCCCTAGGGTCGACTC
TCAGTACAATCTGCTCTGATGCCGCATAGTTAAGCCAGTATCTGCTCCCTGCTTGTGTGTTGGAGGTCGC
TGAGTAGTGCGCGAGCAAAATTTAAGCTACAACAAGGCAAGGCTTGACCGACAATTGCATGAAGAATCTG
CTTAGGGTTAGGCGTTTTGCGCTGCTTCGCGATGTACGGGCCAGATATACGCGTT
